>Addgene plasmid #240424 | Halo-mitoTag | addgene full sequence | sequence record 481711 | Addgene NGS Result
TAGTTATTAATAGTAATCAATTACGGGGTCATTAGTTCATAGCCCATATATGGAGTTCCGCGTTACATAA
CTTACGGTAAATGGCCCGCCTGGCTGACCGCCCAACGACCCCCGCCCATTGACGTCAATAATGACGTATG
TTCCCATAGTAACGCCAATAGGGACTTTCCATTGACGTCAATGGGTGGAGTATTTACGGTAAACTGCCCA
CTTGGCAGTACATCAAGTGTATCATATGCCAAGTACGCCCCCTATTGACGTCAATGACGGTAAATGGCCC
GCCTGGCATTATGCCCAGTACATGACCTTATGGGACTTTCCTACTTGGCAGTACATCTACGTATTAGTCA
TCGCTATTACCATGGTGATGCGGTTTTGGCAGTACATCAATGGGCGTGGATAGCGGTTTGACTCACGGGG
ATTTCCAAGTCTCCACCCCATTGACGTCAATGGGAGTTTGTTTTGGCACCAAAATCAACGGGACTTTCCA
AAATGTCGTAACAACTCCGCCCCATTGACGCAAATGGGCGGTAGGCGTGTACGGTGGGAGGTCTATATAA
GCAGAGCTGGTTTAGTGAACCGTCAGATCCGCTAGCACCATGGAAATCGGTACTGGCTTTCCATTCGACC
CCCATTATGTGGAAGTCCTGGGCGAGCGCATGCACTACGTCGATGTTGGTCCGCGCGATGGCACCCCTGT
GCTGTTCCTGCACGGTAACCCGACCTCCTCCTACGTGTGGCGCAACATCATCCCGCATGTTGCACCGACC
CATCGCTGCATTGCTCCAGACCTGATCGGTATGGGCAAATCCGACAAACCAGACCTGGGTTATTTCTTCG
ACGACCACGTCCGCTTCATGGATGCCTTCATCGAAGCCCTGGGTCTGGAAGAGGTCGTCCTGGTCATTCA
CGACTGGGGCTCCGCTCTGGGTTTCCACTGGGCCAAGCGCAATCCAGAGCGCGTCAAAGGTATTGCATTT
ATGGAGTTCATCCGCCCTATCCCGACCTGGGACGAATGGCCAGAATTTGCCCGCGAGACCTTCCAGGCCT
TCCGCACCACCGACGTCGGCCGCAAGCTGATCATCGATCAGAACGTTTTTATCGAGGGTACGCTGCCGAT
GGGTGTCGTCCGCCCGCTGACTGAAGTCGAGATGGACCATTACCGCGAGCCGTTCCTGAATCCTGTTGAC
CGCGAGCCACTGTGGCGCTTCCCAAACGAGCTGCCAATCGCCGGTGAGCCAGCGAACATCGTCGCGCTGG
TCGAAGAATACATGGACTGGCTGCACCAGTCCCCTGTCCCGAAGCTGCTGTTCTGGGGCACCCCAGGCGT
TCTGATCCCACCGGCCGAAGCCGCTCGCCTGGCCAAAAGCCTGCCTAACTGCAAGGCTGTGGACATCGGC
CCGGGTCTGAATCTGCTGCAAGAAGACAACCCGGACCTGATCGGCAGCGAGATCGCGCGCTGGCTGTCGA
CGCTCGAGATTTCCGGCGCTCAAGCTGGAGGCTCAGGAGGTGCAGGCTCTGGAGGTGAAGGTGCAGTCGA
CGGTACCTTAATTCTTGCAATGTTAGCTATTGGCGTGTTCTCTTTAGGGGCGTTTATCAAAATTATTCAA
TTAAGAAAAAATAATTAAGGATCCACCGGATCTAGATAACTGATCATAATCAGCCATACCACATTTGTAG
AGGTTTTACTTGCTTTAAAAAACCTCCCACACCTCCCCCTGAACCTGAAACATAAAATGAATGCAATTGT
TGTTGTTAACTTGTTTATTGCAGCTTATAATGGTTACAAATAAAGCAATAGCATCACAAATTTCACAAAT
AAAGCATTTTTTTCACTGCATTCTAGTTGTGGTTTGTCCAAACTCATCAATGTATCTTAACGCGTAAATT
GTAAGCGTTAATATTTTGTTAAAATTCGCGTTAAATTTTTGTTAAATCAGCTCATTTTTTAACCAATAGG
CCGAAATCGGCAAAATCCCTTATAAATCAAAAGAATAGACCGAGATAGGGT
[37 nt withheld, positions 2012-2048]
AAAGAACGTGGACTCCAACGTCAAAGG
[49 nt withheld, positions 2076-2124]
T
[91 nt withheld, positions 2126-2216]
G
[124 nt withheld, positions 2218-2341]
CAGGTGGCACTTTTCGGGGAAATGTGCGCGGAACCCCTATTTGTTTATTTTTCTAAATACATTCAAATAT
GTATCCGCTCATGAGACAATAACCCTGATAAATGCTTCAATAATATTGAAAAAGGAAGAGTCCTGAGGCG
GAAAGAACCAGCTGTGGAATGTGTGTCAGTTAGGGTGTGGAAAGTCCCCAGGCTCCCCAGCAGGCAGAAG
TATGCAAAGCATGCATCTCAATTAGTCAGCAACCAGGTGTGGAAAGTCCCCAGGCTCCCCAGCAGGCAGA
AGTATGCAAAGCATGCATCTCAATTAGTCAGCAACCATAGTCCCGCCCCTAACTCCGCCCATCCCGCCCC
TAACTCCGCCCAGTTCCGCCCATTCTCCGCCCCATGGCTGACTAATTTTTTTTATTTATGCAGAGGCCGA
GGCCGCCTCGGCCTCTGAGCTATTCCAGAAGTAGTGAGGAGGCTTTTTTGGAGGCCTAGGCTTTTGCAAA
GATCGATCAAGAGACAGGATGAGGATCGTTTCGCATGATTGAACAAGATGGATTGCACGCAGGTTCTCCG
GCCGCTTGGGTGGAGAGGCTATTCGGCTATGACTGGGCACAACAGACAATCGGCTGCTCTGATGCCGCCG
TGTTCCGGCTGTCAGCGCAGGGGCGCCCGGTTCTTTTTGTCAAGACCGACCTGTCCGGTGCCCTGAATGA
ACTGCAAGACGAGGCAGCGCGGCTATCGTGGCTGGCCACGACGGGCGTTCCTTGCGCAGCTGTGCTCGAC
GTTGTCACTGAAGCGGGAAGGGACTGGCTGCTATTGGGCGAAGTGCCGGGGCAGGATCTCCTGTCATCTC
ACCTTGCTCCTGCCGAGAAAGTATCCATCATGGCTGATGCAATGCGGCGGCTGCATACGCTTGATCCGGC
TACCTGCCCATTCGACCACCAAGCGAAACATCGCATCGAGCGAGCACGTACTCGGATGGAAGCCGGTCTT
GTCGATCAGGATGATCTGGACGAAGAGCATCAGGGGCTCGCGCCAGCCGAACTGTTCGCCAGGCTCAAGG
CGAGCATGCCCGACGGCGAGGATCTCGTCGTGACCCATGGCGATGCCTGCTTGCCGAATATCATGGTGGA
AAATGGCCGCTTTTCTGGATTCATCGACTGTGGCCGGCTGGGTGTGGCGGACCGCTATCAGGACATAGCG
TTGGCTACCCGTGATATTGCTGAAGAGCTTGGCGGCGAATGGGCTGACCGCTTCCTCGTGCTTTACGGTA
TCGCCGCTCCCGATTCGCAGCGCATCGCCTTCTATCGCCTTCTTGACGAGTTCTTCTGAGCGGGACTCTG
GGGTTCGAAATGACCGACCAAGCGACGCCCAACCTGCCATCACGAGATTTCGATTCCACCGCCGCCTTCT
ATGAAAGGTTGGGCTTCGGAATCGTTTTCCGGGACGCCGGCTGGATGATCCTCCAGCGCGGGGATCTCAT
GCTGGAGTTCTTCGCCCACCCTAGGGGGAGGCTAACTGAAACACGGAAGGAGACAATACCGGAAGGAACC
CGCGCTATGACGGCAATAAAAAGACAGAATAAAACGCACGGTGTTGGGTCGTTTGTTCATAAACGCGGGG
TTCGGTCCCAGGGCTGGCACTCTGTCGATACCCCACCGAGACCCCATTGGGGCCAATACGCCCGCGTTTC
TTCCTTTTCCCCACCCCACCCCCCAAGTTCGGGTGAAGGCCCAGGGCTCGCAGCCAACGTCGGGGCGGCA
GGCCCTGCCATAGCCTCAGGTTACTCATATATACTTTAGATTGATTTAAAACTTCATTTTTAATTTAAAA
GGATCTAGGTGAAGATCCTTTTTGATAATCTCATGACCAAAATCCCTTAACGTGAGTTTTCGTTCCACTG
AGCGTCAGACCCCGTAGAAAAGATCAAAGGATCTTCTTGAGATCCTTTTTTTCTGCGCGTAATCTGCTGC
TTGCAAACAAAAAAACCACCGCTACCAGCGGTGGTTTGTTTGCCGGATCAAGAGCTACCAACTCTTTTTC
CGAAGGTAACTGGCTTCAGCAGAGCGCAGATACCAAATACTGTTCTTCTAGTGTAGCCGTAGTTAGGCCA
CCACTTCAAGAACTCTGTAGCACCGCCTACATACCTCGCTCTGCTAATCCTGTTACCAGTGGCTGCTGCC
AGTGGCGATAAGTCGTGTCTTACCGGGTTGGACTCAAGACGATAGTTACCGGATAAGGCGCAGCGGTCGG
GCTGAACGGGGGGTTCGTGCACACAGCCCAGCTTGGAGCGAACGACCTACACCGAACTGAGATACCTACA
GCGTGAGCTATGAGAAAGCGCCACGCTTCCCGAAGGGAGAAAGGCGGACAGGTATCCGGTAAGCGGCAGG
GTCGGAACAGGAGAGCGCACGAGGGAGCTTCCAGGGGGAAACGCCTGGTATCTTTATAGTCCTGTCGGGT
TTCGCCACCTCTGACTTGAGCGTCGATTTTTGTGATGCTCGTCAGGGGGGCGGAGCCTATGGAAAAACGC
CAGCAACGCGGCCTTTTTACGGTTCCTGGCCTTTTGCTGGCCTTTTGCTCACATGTTCTTTCCTGCGTTA
TCCCCTGATTCTGTGGATAACCGTATTACCGCCATGCAT
Features (pLannotate 1.2.2; 14 found; start..end, strand, type, name):
     61..364     +  enhancer       CMV enhancer: human cytomegalovirus immediate early enhancer
    365..568     +  promoter       CMV promoter: human cytomegalovirus (CMV) immediate early promoter
    603..1487    +  CDS            HaloTag®: modified bacterial dehalogenase that forms covalent bonds with chloroalkane derivatives
   1545..1625    +  CDS            actA (fragment): ACTA_LISMO - Also known as prtB. Experimental evidence at protein level: Swiss-Prot protein existence level 1. Virulence factor required for host cell microfilament interaction. It induces actin assembly around the bacteria to allow it to move within the cytoplasm. It is involved in the actin polymerization process. It seems to act as a nucleator that induces the reorganization of the actin cytoskeleton. From Listeria monocytogenes serovar 1/2a (strain ATCC BAA-679 / EGD-e).
   1651..1735    +  CDS            large T antigen (fragment): large T antigen from SV40 (simian virus 40)
   1758..1879    +  polyA_signal   SV40 poly(A) signal: SV40 polyadenylation signal
   1913..2341    -  rep_origin     f1 ori (sequence partly withheld): f1 bacteriophage origin of replication; arrow indicates direction of (+) strand synthesis
   2368..2472    +  promoter       AmpR promoter: bla
   2474..2831    +  promoter       SV40 promoter: SV40 enhancer and early promoter
   2866..3660    +  CDS            NeoR/KanR: aminoglycoside phosphotransferase from Tn5; aph(3')-II (or nptII); confers resistance to neomycin, kanamycin, and G418 (Geneticin®)
   3681..3833    +  CDS            ble (fragment): BLE_KLEPN - Experimental evidence at protein level: Swiss-Prot protein existence level 1. Binding protein with a strong affinity to the bleomycin family of antibiotics. Binds to CL990; an antimitotic-antibiotic compound. From Klebsiella pneumoniae.
   3892..3939    +  polyA_signal   HSV TK poly(A) signal: herpes simplex virus thymidine kinase polyadenylation signal (Cole and Stacy, 1985)
   4030..4046    -  polyA_signal   bGH poly(A) signal (fragment): bovine growth hormone polyadenylation signal
   4268..4856    +  rep_origin     ori: high-copy-number ColE1/pMB1/pBR322/pUC origin of replication
