[The description below was written by a language model from this plasmid's Addgene catalogue record and pLannotate feature annotations shown in this document.]
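Description:
Halo-mitoTag is a mammalian expression plasmid of about 5 kb built on a pGFP-N1-type backbone and designed to label mitochondria in living or fixed cells. The human cytomegalovirus immediate early enhancer and promoter drive a single open reading frame in which HaloTag, a modified bacterial dehalogenase that forms a covalent bond with chloroalkane ligands, is fused at its C-terminus to a short fragment (roughly 80 bp) of ActA from Listeria monocytogenes. The record does not spell out which part of ActA this is. However, given the construct's name and stated purpose, it serves as the mitochondrial targeting element, and the C-terminal membrane anchor of ActA is commonly used to tether proteins to the mitochondrial outer membrane. Transcription ends at an SV40 polyadenylation signal. The short "large T antigen" fragment annotated just upstream of it is most likely part of this SV40-derived 3' region rather than a functional coding element.

The plasmid replicates in E. coli from a high-copy ColE1/pUC-type origin and also carries an f1 phage origin. A single Tn5 aminoglycoside phosphotransferase gene provides both selections. It is expressed from a bacterial bla promoter for kanamycin resistance and from the SV40 early promoter for G418 selection in mammalian cells, and it ends in an HSV TK polyadenylation signal. The small ble and bGH poly(A) fragments in the annotation appear to be backbone remnants. No GFP coding sequence is annotated, so HaloTag seems to have replaced the fluorescent protein. Mitochondria are visualised by adding a fluorescent Halo ligand of the chosen colour, which leaves other imaging channels free. The associated publication concerns optogenetic and chemical tools for repositioning vimentin intermediate filaments.
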