Addgene plasmid #240424: Halo-mitoTag
Purpose: Visualization of mitochondria
Depositing lab: Anna Akhmanova. Depositing organization: Utrecht University. Publication: Optogenetic and chemical genetic tools for rapid repositioning of vimentin intermediate filaments. Pasolli M, Meiring JCM, Conboy JP, Koenderink GH, Akhmanova A. J Cell Biol. 2025 Sep 1;224(9):e202504004. doi: 10.1083/jcb.202504004. Epub 2025 Jul 8. PubMed 40627079.
Backbone
  Vector backbone: pGFP-N1
  Vector type: Mammalian Expression
  Selectable markers: Neomycin (select with G418)
Growth in bacteria
  Bacterial resistance: Kanamycin, 50 μg/mL
  Growth temperature: 37°C
  Growth strain: DH5alpha
  Copy number: Unknown
Gene/Insert
  Gene/Insert name: actA
  Insert size (bp): 78
  Tag / fusion protein: Halotag (N terminal on insert)
Terms and licenses: Academic/Nonprofit Terms; Industry Terms: Not Available to Industry
Depositor comments: Please visit https://doi.org/10.1101/2024.11.21.624725 for bioRxiv preprint.
How to cite: Halo-mitoTag was a gift from Anna Akhmanova (Addgene plasmid # 240424 ; http://n2t.net/addgene:240424 ; RRID:Addgene_240424)
